>Addgene plasmid #230424 | AiP11623 - pAAV-hsA2-AiE0130h-minRho-SYFP2-WPRE3-BGHpA (Alias: CN1623) | addgene full sequence | sequence record 470908 | Addgene NGS Result
CCTGCAGGCAGCTGCGCGCTCGCTCGCTCACTGAGGCCGCCCGGGCGTCGGGCGACCTTTGGTCGCCCGG
CCTCAGTGAGCGAGCGAGCGCGCAGAGAGGGAGTGGCCAACTCCATCACTAGGGGTTCCTGCGGCCGCAA
CGCGTTTAGAACAATGGCTGGCCCATAGTAAATGCCGTGTTAGTGTGTTAGTTGCTGTTCTTCCACGTCA
GAAGAGGCACAGACAAATTACCACCAGGTGGCGCTCAGAGTCTGCGGAGGCATCACAACAGCCCTGAATT
TGAATCCTGCTCTGCCACTGCCTAGTTGAGACCTTTTACTACCTGACTAGCTGTTTGTGTATTTTAGGTG
TTTGTTTAGGAGGGAAGGGCAGCTACAGCTAGAGGTCAGAAGGCTGGTGGGGTGAGGGCTGCAGAGCGTT
GCCTTCAAGGGTTCACTGGAGATCTGACCAGTGCATGCACATGAGAAAGCTTCCCCAAAGTATTAGAGGA
ACAATTCTCAGATACCACACAGGGCTGAGGATGCTGCTTCTTCCTGTCATCCGGAATGCAAAGCCTTACG
CTATATAGGACATTGAGCAGAGCAATCAGAAGGGTTTAACTTTAGCAATGGGCCAATTTTAGCCATAGTC
TAACAGCTGCTCTGGTTTCAGCAAACAAAGTTTAGAAGCAAGACTCTAAAAGAACAAGCCATTTCTAAGT
AACTTAAACACATCCTGGAATGAAATTCAAAAACAGTTATAAAAATAAAAAAGAATCCCATACCCAGAAC
ACTGAAATTCACAACATCTGGCAGCCAATCAACAACTAACAGGCAAGGAAAGAAGCAGAAAATGGGAGCT
GCCAAAATATTTGAATAAATAATGGCTGAAGCATTTCCCAATTTTATGAAAATTGTAAACTCACAGATCC
AAGAATTTTAACAAAACACATGAACAACATGAAGAAATCTACAGCAGAATTCGATATCATAATCAACCAT
AGGTACCGAGCTCGGGATTCAGCCGGGAGCTTAGGGAGGGGAGGTCACTTCATAAGGGCCTGGGGGGGGA
GTTGGAGCCACGAGTCGTCCAGCCGGAGCCCCGTGTGGCTGAGCTCCGGCCTCAGAAGCATCCCCGGGTT
GGATCCTTCGAAGCTAGCGCTACCGGTCGCCACCATGGTGAGCAAGGGCGAGGAGCTGTTCACCGGGGTG
GTGCCCATCCTGGTCGAGCTGGACGGCGACGTAAACGGCCACAAGTTCAGCGTGTCCGGCGAGGGCGAGG
GCGATGCCACCTACGGCAAGCTGACCCTGAAGCTGATCTGCACCACCGGCAAGCTGCCCGTGCCCTGGCC
CACCCTCGTGACCACCCTGGGCTACGGCGTGCAGTGCTTCGCCCGCTACCCCGACCACATGAAGCAGCAC
GACTTCTTCAAGTCCGCCATGCCCGAAGGCTACGTCCAGGAGCGCACCATCTTCTTCAAGGACGACGGCA
ACTACAAGACCCGCGCCGAGGTGAAGTTCGAGGGCGACACCCTGGTGAACCGCATCGAGCTGAAGGGCAT
CGACTTCAAGGAGGACGGCAACATCCTGGGGCACAAGCTGGAGTACAACTACAACAGCCACAACGTCTAT
ATCACCGCCGACAAGCAGAAGAACGGCATCAAGGCCAACTTCAAGATCCGCCACAACATCGAGGACGGCG
GCGTGCAGCTCGCCGACCACTACCAGCAGAACACCCCCATCGGCGACGGCCCCGTGCTGCTGCCCGACAA
CCACTACCTGAGCTACCAGTCCAAGCTGAGCAAAGACCCCAACGAGAAGCGCGATCACATGGTCCTGCTG
GAGTTCGTGACCGCCGCCGGGATCACTCTCGGCATGGACGAGCTGTACAAGTAAGTCGACATCATAATCA
ACCTCTGGATTACAAAATTTGTGAAAGATTGACTGGTATTCTTAACTATGTTGCTCCTTTTACGCTATGT
GGATACGCTGCTTTAATGCCTTTGTATCATGCTATTGCTTCCCGTATGGCTTTCATTTTCTCCTCCTTGT
ATAAATCCTGGTTAGTTCTTGCCACGGCGGAACTCATCGCCGCCTGCCTTGCCCGCTGCTGGACAGGGGC
TCGGCTGTTGGGCACTGACAATTCCGTGGCTCGAGAGATCTTCGACTGTGCCTTCTAGTTGCCAGCCATC
TGTTGTTTGCCCCTCCCCCGTGCCTTCCTTGACCCTGGAAGGTGCCACTCCCACTGTCCTTTCCTAATAA
AATGAGGAAATTGCATCGCATTGTCTGAGTAGGTGTCATTCTATTCTGGGGGGTGGGGTGGGGCAGGACA
GCAAGGGGGAGGATTGGGAAGACAATAGCAGGCATGAGATCTCACGTGCGGACCGAGCGGCCGCAGGAAC
CCCTAGTGATGGAGTTGGCCACTCCCTCTCTGCGCGCTCGCTCGCTCACTGAGGCCGGGCGACCAAAGGT
CGCCCGACGCCCGGGCTTTGCCCGGGCGGCCTCAGTGAGCGAGCGAGCGCGCAGCTGCCTGCAGGGGCGC
CTGATGCGGTATTTTCTCCTTACGCATCTGTGCGGTATTTCACACCGCATA
[95 nt withheld, positions 2572-2666]
T
[46 nt withheld, positions 2668-2713]
C
[141 nt withheld, positions 2715-2855]
CCTTTGACGTTGGAGTCCACGTTCTTT
[37 nt withheld, positions 2883-2919]
ACTCTATCTCGGGCTATTCTTTTGATTTATAAGGGATTTTGCCGATTTCGGTCTATTGGTTAAAAAATGA
GCTGATTTAACAAAAATTTAACGGGAATTTTAACAAAATATTAACGTTTACAATTTTATGGTGCACTCTC
AGTACAATCTGCTCTGATGCCGCATAGTTAAGCCAGCCCCGACACCCGCCAACACCCGCTGACGCGCCCT
GACGGGCTTGTCTGCTCCCGGCATCCGCTTACAGACAAGCTGTGACCGTCTCCGGGAGCTGCATGTGTCA
GAGGTTTTCACCGTCATCACCGAAACGCGCGAGACGAAAGGGCCTCGTGATACGCCTATTTTTATAGGTT
AATGTCATGATAATAATGGTTTCTTAGACGTCAGGTGGCACTTTTCGGGGAAATGTGCGCGGAACCCCTA
TTTGTTTATTTTTCTAAATACATTCAAATATGTATCCGCTCATGAGACAATAACCCTGATAAATGCTTCA
ATAATATTGAAAAAGGAAGAGTATGAGTATTCAACATTTCCGTGTCGCCCTTATTCCCTTTTTTGCGGCA
TTTTGCCTTCCTGTTTTTGCTCACCCAGAAACGCTGGTGAAAGTAAAAGATGCTGAAGATCAGTTGGGTG
CACGAGTGGGTTACATCGAACTGGATCTCAACAGCGGTAAGATCCTTGAGAGTTTTCGCCCCGAAGAACG
TTTTCCAATGATGAGCACTTTTAAAGTTCTGCTATGTGGCGCGGTATTATCCCGTATTGACGCCGGGCAA
GAGCAACTCGGTCGCCGCATACACTATTCTCAGAATGACTTGGTTGAGTACTCACCAGTCACAGAAAAGC
ATCTTACGGATGGCATGACAGTAAGAGAATTATGCAGTGCTGCCATAACCATGAGTGATAACACTGCGGC
CAACTTACTTCTGACAACGATCGGAGGACCGAAGGAGCTAACCGCTTTTTTGCACAACATGGGGGATCAT
GTAACTCGCCTTGATCGTTGGGAACCGGAGCTGAATGAAGCCATACCAAACGACGAGCGTGACACCACGA
TGCCTGTAGCAATGGCAACAACGTTGCGCAAACTATTAACTGGCGAACTACTTACTCTAGCTTCCCGGCA
ACAATTAATAGACTGGATGGAGGCGGATAAAGTTGCAGGACCACTTCTGCGCTCGGCCCTTCCGGCTGGC
TGGTTTATTGCTGATAAATCTGGAGCCGGTGAGCGTGGGTCTCGCGGTATCATTGCAGCACTGGGGCCAG
ATGGTAAGCCCTCCCGTATCGTAGTTATCTACACGACGGGGAGTCAGGCAACTATGGATGAACGAAATAG
ACAGATCGCTGAGATAGGTGCCTCACTGATTAAGCATTGGTAACTGTCAGACCAAGTTTACTCATATATA
CTTTAGATTGATTTAAAACTTCATTTTTAATTTAAAAGGATCTAGGTGAAGATCCTTTTTGATAATCTCA
TGACCAAAATCCCTTAACGTGAGTTTTCGTTCCACTGAGCGTCAGACCCCGTAGAAAAGATCAAAGGATC
TTCTTGAGATCCTTTTTTTCTGCGCGTAATCTGCTGCTTGCAAACAAAAAAACCACCGCTACCAGCGGTG
GTTTGTTTGCCGGATCAAGAGCTACCAACTCTTTTTCCGAAGGTAACTGGCTTCAGCAGAGCGCAGATAC
CAAATACTGTTCTTCTAGTGTAGCCGTAGTTAGGCCACCACTTCAAGAACTCTGTAGCACCGCCTACATA
CCTCGCTCTGCTAATCCTGTTACCAGTGGCTGCTGCCAGTGGCGATAAGTCGTGTCTTACCGGGTTGGAC
TCAAGACGATAGTTACCGGATAAGGCGCAGCGGTCGGGCTGAACGGGGGGTTCGTGCACACAGCCCAGCT
TGGAGCGAACGACCTACACCGAACTGAGATACCTACAGCGTGAGCTATGAGAAAGCGCCACGCTTCCCGA
AGGGAGAAAGGCGGACAGGTATCCGGTAAGCGGCAGGGTCGGAACAGGAGAGCGCACGAGGGAGCTTCCA
GGGGGAAACGCCTGGTATCTTTATAGTCCTGTCGGGTTTCGCCACCTCTGACTTGAGCGTCGATTTTTGT
GATGCTCGTCAGGGGGGCGGAGCCTATGGAAAAACGCCAGCAACGCGGCCTTTTTACGGTTCCTGGCCTT
TTGCTGGCCTTTTGCTCACATGT
Features (pLannotate 1.2.2; 15 found; start..end, strand, type, name):
     12..39      +  repeat_region  AAV2 ITR (fragment): inverted terminal repeat of adeno-associated virus serotype 2 inverted
     68..95      +  repeat_region  AAV2 ITR (fragment): inverted terminal repeat of adeno-associated virus serotype 2 inverted
    919..940     +  CDS            MNase (fragment): micrococcal nuclease from Staphylococcus aureus
   1155..1871    +  CDS            SYFP2: SYFP2 is a basic (constitutively fluorescent) yellow fluorescent protein published in 2006, derived from Aequorea victoria. It is reported to be a very rapidly-maturing monomer with moderate acid sensitivity.
   1886..2043    +  misc_feature   WPRE (fragment): woodchuck hepatitis virus posttranscriptional regulatory element
   2049..2129    +  misc_feature   WPRE (fragment): woodchuck hepatitis virus posttranscriptional regulatory element
   2146..2257    +  polyA_signal   bGH poly(A) signal: bovine growth hormone polyadenylation signal
   2375..2515    +  repeat_region  AAV2 ITR: inverted terminal repeat of adeno-associated virus serotype 2 inverted
   2520..2571    -  misc_feature   bom (fragment): basis of mobility region from pBR322
   2590..3045    +  rep_origin     f1 ori (sequence partly withheld): f1 bacteriophage origin of replication; arrow indicates direction of (+) strand synthesis
   3046..3095    -  misc_feature   bom (fragment): basis of mobility region from pBR322
   3197..3232    -  CDS            rop (fragment): Rop protein, which maintains plasmids at low copy number; rop
   3327..3431    +  promoter       AmpR promoter: bla
   3432..4292    +  CDS            AmpR: β-lactamase; bla; confers resistance to ampicillin, carbenicillin, and related antibiotics
   4463..5051    +  rep_origin     ori: high-copy-number ColE1/pMB1/pBR322/pUC origin of replication
