[The description below was written by a language model from this plasmid's Addgene catalogue record and pLannotate feature annotations shown in this document.]
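Description:
AiP11623 - pAAV-hsA2-AiE0130h-minRho-SYFP2-WPRE3-BGHpA (alias CN1623) is an AAV transfer plasmid built on a pAAV2 backbone, about 5.1 kb in the sequenced record. It serves to package a recombinant adeno-associated virus genome carrying an enhancer-driven fluorescent reporter. In bacteria it is maintained at high copy from a ColE1/pUC-type origin and selected with ampicillin through the bla gene and its native promoter. An f1 phage origin is also present in the backbone. The annotation shows one complete AAV2 inverted terminal repeat downstream of the cassette and only short ITR fragments at the upstream end. ITRs are often incompletely resolved in sequence annotation, and the recorded recombination-deficient growth strain fits the need to keep these repeats stable.

Between the ITRs, the enhancer AiE0130h sits upstream of a minimal rhodopsin promoter (minRho). Neither element is annotated in the feature table, but both would fall in the unannotated region preceding the reporter. A minimal promoter has little activity of its own, so the pattern of expression is meant to be set by the enhancer. The "hsA2" element in the name is not explained in the record. The payload is SYFP2, a monomeric, rapidly maturing yellow fluorescent protein derived from Aequorea victoria. It is followed by WPRE3, a shortened woodchuck hepatitis virus posttranscriptional element, which is detected as two WPRE fragments and boosts transcript expression. A bovine growth hormone polyadenylation signal terminates the cassette. A very short "MNase" hit upstream of the reporter is probably a spurious match.

According to the record, the enhancer is designed to drive AAV-mediated transgene expression in specific populations of brain cells. The vector belongs to a suite of enhancer AAVs for genetic access to cortical cell types, and the targeted population is not stated.
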