Addgene plasmid #230424: AiP11623 - pAAV-hsA2-AiE0130h-minRho-SYFP2-WPRE3-BGHpA (Alias: CN1623)
Purpose: AiE0130h is an enhancer sequence, designed to drive AAV-mediated transgene expression in specific populations of brain cells
Depositing lab: Allen Institute for Brain Science & Jonathan Ting. Depositing organization: Allen Institute. Publication: A suite of enhancer AAVs and transgenic mouse lines for genetic access to cortical cell types. Ben-Simon Y, Hooper M, Narayan S, Daigle TL, Dwivedi D, Way SW, Oster A, Stafford DA, Mich JK, Taormina MJ, Martinez RA, Opitz-Araya X, Roth JR, Alexander JR, Allen S, Amster A, Arbuckle J, Ayala A, Baker PM, Bakken TE, Barcelli T, Barta S, Bendrick J, Bertagnolli D, Bielstein C, Bishwakarma P, Bowlus J, Boyer G, Brouner K, Casian B, Casper T, Chakka AB, Chakrabarty R, Chance RK, Chavan S, Clark M, Colbert K, Collman F, Daniel S, Departee M, DiValentin P, Donadio N, Dotson N, Egdorf T, Fliss T, Gabitto M, Garcia J, Gary A, Gasperini M, Gloe J, Goldy J, Gore BB, Graybuck L, Greisman N, Haeseleer F, Halterman C, Haradon Z, Hastings SD, Helback O, Ho W, Hockemeyer D, Huang C, Huff S, Hunker A, Johansen N, Jones D, Juneau Z, Kalmbach B, Kannan M, Khem S, Kussick E, Kutsal R, Larsen R, Lee C, Lee AY, Leibly M, Lenz GH, Li S, Liang E, Lusk N, Madigan Z, Malloy J, Malone J, McCue R, Melchor J, Mollenkopf T, Moosman S, Morin E, Newman D, Ng L, Ngo K, Omstead V, Otto S, Oyama A, Pena N, Pham T, Phillips E, Pom CA, Potekhina L, Ransford S, Ray PL, Rette D, Reynoldson C, Rimorin C, Rocha D, Ruiz A, Sanchez REA, Sawyer L, Sedeno-Cortes A, Sevigny JP, Shapovalova N, Shepard N, Shulga L, Sigler AR, Siverts L, Soliman S, Somasundaram S, Staats B, Stewart K, Szelenyi E, Tieu M, Trader C, Tran A, van Velthoven CTJ, Walker M, Wang Y, Weed N, Wirthlin M, Wood T, Wynalda B, Yao Z, Zhou T, Ariza J, Dee N, Reding M, Ronellenfitch K, Mufti S, Sunkin SM, Smith KA, Esposito L, Waters J, Thyagarajan B, Yao S, Lein ES, Zeng H, Levi BP, Ngai J, Ting JT, Tasic B. Cell. 2025 May 16:S0092-8674(25)00513-6. doi: 10.1016/j.cell.2025.05.002. PubMed 40403729.
Backbone
  Vector backbone: pAAV2
  Vector type: AAV
Growth in bacteria
  Bacterial resistance: Ampicillin, 100 μg/mL
  Growth temperature: 37°C
  Growth strain: NEB Stable
  Copy number: High Copy
Gene/Insert
  Gene/Insert name: SYFP2
  Species: Synthetic
  Promoter: minRho
  Cloning method: Gibson Cloning
Terms and licenses: Academic/Nonprofit Terms; Industry Terms: Not Available to Industry
How to cite: AiP11623 - pAAV-hsA2-AiE0130h-minRho-SYFP2-WPRE3-BGHpA (Alias: CN1623) was a gift from Allen Institute for Brain Science & Jonathan Ting (Addgene plasmid # 230424 ; http://n2t.net/addgene:230424 ; RRID:Addgene_230424)
